Addgene plasmid #147685: pnYC-NpM-HsPAN3_245-687-M546FP547G_U
Purpose: Bacterial Expression of HsPAN3_245-687-M546FP547G
Depositing lab: Elisa Izaurralde. Depositing organization: Max Planck Institute for Developmental Biology. Publication: Structure of the PAN3 pseudokinase reveals the basis for interactions with the PAN2 deadenylase and the GW182 proteins. Christie M, Boland A, Huntzinger E, Weichenrieder O, Izaurralde E. Mol Cell. 2013 Aug 8;51(3):360-73. doi: 10.1016/j.molcel.2013.07.011. PubMed 23932717.
Backbone
  Vector backbone: Unknown
  Vector type: Bacterial Expression
Growth in bacteria
  Bacterial resistance: Chloramphenicol, 25 μg/mL
  Growth temperature: 37°C
  Growth strain: DH5alpha
  Copy number: Low Copy
Gene/Insert
  Gene/Insert name: HsPAN3_245-687-M546FP547G
  Species: H. sapiens (human)
  Entrez Gene: PAN3 (a.k.a. RP11-179F17.3)
  Cloning method: Unknown
Terms and licenses: Academic/Nonprofit Terms; Industry Terms: Not Available to Industry
Depositor comments: ORF exrtacted from NCBI:BC128180.1 Plasmids from this collection were made available to the research community and donated after the lab closed. Please note that the sequence provided by the depositing laboratory may be theoretical/predicted or based on Sanger sequencing results. There may be discrepancies between sequencing results obtained by Addgene and the depositor sequence. If an Addgene verified sequence is not available, please contact before placing your order to request that our lab fully sequence the plasmid.
How to cite: pnYC-NpM-HsPAN3_245-687-M546FP547G_U was a gift from Elisa Izaurralde (Addgene plasmid # 147685 ; http://n2t.net/addgene:147685 ; RRID:Addgene_147685)
