[The description below was written by a language model from this plasmid's Addgene catalogue record and pLannotate feature annotations shown in this document.]
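Description:
pnYC-NpM-HsPAN3_245-687-M546FP547G_U is a 6.4 kb bacterial expression plasmid for producing a mutant fragment of human PAN3, the regulatory subunit of the PAN2–PAN3 poly(A)-specific deadenylase complex. The catalogue lists the backbone as unknown, but the feature table points to a pACYC-type architecture. It has a p15A origin of replication, a chloramphenicol acetyltransferase gene under its own cat promoter, and remnants of a tetracycline resistance gene and tet promoter. These remnants flank the expression cassette, suggesting the cassette was inserted into that gene. Selection is by chloramphenicol and the plasmid is recorded as low copy. The p15A origin is compatible with ColE1-type plasmids, so vectors of this kind suit co-expression with a second plasmid, although the record does not state that this was the intent.

The expression cassette runs from a T7 promoter with an adjacent lac operator and a T7 gene 10 ribosome binding site, giving IPTG-inducible transcription in hosts that supply T7 RNA polymerase. It ends at a T7 terminator. The reading frame begins with a cytosolic maltose-binding protein lacking its signal sequence, which serves as an N-terminal solubility and affinity tag. This is followed by PAN3 residues 245–687 carrying the M546F and P547G substitutions. The annotation tool matched this region to the mouse orthologue, but the catalogue states that the ORF is human, derived from a human cDNA. A short annotated fragment of a T7 gene 10B-derived tag lies downstream of the insert, and it is unclear whether it is translated. No lacI gene is annotated. The associated study concerns the structure of the PAN3 pseudokinase and its interactions with PAN2 and GW182 proteins, so the construct probably served to make recombinant mutant protein for structural or binding work.
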