Features (pLannotate 1.2.2; 16 found; start..end, strand, type, name):
    740..838     -  CDS            YPB2_ECOLX (fragment): Protein predicted: Swiss-Prot protein existence level 4. From Escherichia coli.
   1034..1934    -  CDS            TcR (fragment): tetracycline efflux protein; tet; confers resistance to tetracycline
   1961..1979    +  promoter       T7 promoter: promoter for bacteriophage T7 RNA polymerase
   1980..2004    +  protein_bind   lac operator: The lac repressor binds to the lac operator to inhibit transcription in E. coli. This inhibition can be relieved by adding lactose or isopropyl-β-D-thiogalactopyranoside (IPTG). lac repressor encoded by lacI
   2019..2041    +  RBS            RBS: efficient ribosome binding site from bacteriophage T7 gene 10 (Olins and Rangwala, 1989)
   2052..3148    +  CDS            MBP (fragment): maltose binding protein from E. coli; malE (mutated); This version of the gene does not encode a signal sequence, so MBP will remain in the cytosol.
   3200..4522    +  CDS            Pan3 (fragment): PAN3_MOUSE - Experimental evidence at protein level: Swiss-Prot protein existence level 1. Regulatory subunit of the poly(A)-nuclease (PAN) deadenylation complex, one of two cytoplasmic mRNA deadenylases involved in general and miRNA-mediated mRNA turnover. PAN specifically shortens poly(A) tails of RNA and the activity is stimulated by poly(A)-binding protein (PABP). PAN deadenylation is followed by rapid degradation of the shortened mRNA tails by the CCR4-NOT complex. Deadenylated mRNAs are then degraded by two alternative mechanisms, namely exosome-mediated 3'-5' exonucleolytic degradation,
   4545..4594    +  CDS            SET1 (fragment): solubility-enhancement tag derived from T7 phage gene 10B
   4602..4649    +  terminator     T7 terminator: transcription terminator for bacteriophage T7 RNA polymerase
   4672..4776    -  CDS            TcR (fragment): tetracycline efflux protein; tet; confers resistance to tetracycline
   4824..4852    -  promoter       tet promoter: E. coli promoter for tetracycline efflux protein gene
   4964..5509    +  rep_origin     p15A ori: Plasmids containing the medium-copy-number p15A origin of replication can be propagated in E. coli cells that contain a second plasmid with the ColE1 origin.
   5597..5652    +  rep_origin     RSF ori (fragment): Plasmids containing the RSF 1030 origin of replication can be propagated in E. coli cells that contain additional plasmids with compatible origins.
   5771..5914    -  mobile_element IS1 (fragment): prokaryotic transposable element IS1
   6035..6137    +  promoter       cat promoter: promoter of the E. coli cat gene encoding chloramphenicol acetyltransferase
   6138..441     +  CDS            CmR (across the origin): chloramphenicol acetyltransferase; cat; confers resistance to chloramphenicol
>Addgene plasmid #147685 | pnYC-NpM-HsPAN3_245-687-M546FP547G_U | addgene full sequence | sequence record 357350 | Addgene NGS Result
CGTATGGCAATGAAAGACGGTGAGCTGGTGATATGGGATAGTGTTCACCCTTGTTACACCGTTTTCCATG
AGCAAACTGAAACGTTTTCATCGCTCTGGAGTGAATACCACGACGATTTCCGGCAGTTTCTACACATATA
TTCGCAAGATGTGGCGTGTTACGGTGAAAACCTGGCCTATTTCCCTAAAGGGTTTATTGAGAATATGTTT
TTCGTCTCAGCCAATCCCTGGGTGAGTTTCACCAGTTTTGATTTAAACGTGGCCAATATGGACAACTTCT
TCGCCCCCGTTTTCACCATGGGCAAATATTATACGCAAGGCGACAAGGTGCTGATGCCGCTGGCGATTCA
GGTTCATCATGCCGTTTGTGATGGCTTCCATGTCGGCAGAATGCTTAATGAATTACAACAGTACTGCGAT
GAGTGGCAGGGCGGGGCGTAATTTTTTTAAGGCAGTTATTGGTGCCCTTAAACGCCTGGTTGCTACGCCT
GAATAAGTGATAATAAGCGGATGAATGGCAGAAATTCGAAAGCAAATTCGACCCGGTCGTCGGTTCAGGG
CAGGGTCGTTAAATAGCCGCTTATGTCTATTGCTGGTTTACCGGTTTATTGACTACCGGAAGCAGTGTGA
CCGTGTGCTTCTCAAATGCCTGAGGCCAGTTTGCTCAGGCTCTCCCCGTGGAGGTAATAATTGACGATAT
GATCATTTATTCTGCCTCCCAGAGCCTGATAAAAACGGTTAGCGCTTCGTTAATACAGATGTAGGTGTTC
CACAGGGTAGCCAGCAGCATCCTGCGATGCAGATCCGGAACATAATGGTGCAGGGCGCTTGTTTCGGCGT
GGGTATGGTGGCAGGCCCCGTGGCCAGGACCCAACGCTGCCCGAGATGCGCCGCGTGCGGCTGCTGGAGA
TGGCGGACGCGATGGATATGTTCTGCCAAGGGTTGGTTTGCGCATTCACAGTTCTCCGCAAGAATTGATT
GGCTCCAATTCTTGGAGTGGTGAATCCGTTAGCGAGGTGCCGCCGGCTTCCATTCAGGTCGAGGTGGCCC
GGCTCCATGCACCGCGACGCAACGCGGGGAGGCAGACAAGGTATAGGGCGGCGCCTACAATCCATGCCAA
CCCGTTCCATGTGCTCGCCGAGGCGGCATAAATCGCCGTGACGATCAGCGGTCCAATGATCGAAGTTAGG
CTGGTAAGAGCCGCGAGCGATCCTTGAAGCTGTCCCTGATGGTCGTCATCTACCTGCCTGGACAGCATGG
CCTGCAACGCGGGCATCCCGATGCCGCCGGAAGCGAGAAGAATCATAATGGGGAAGGCCATCCAGCCTCG
CGTCGCGAACGCCAGCAAGACGTAGCCCAGCGCGTCGGCCGCCATGCCGGCGATAATGGCCTGCTTCTCG
CCGAAACGTTTGGTGGCGGGACCAGTGACGAAGGCTTGAGCGAGGGCGTGCAAGATTCCGAATACCGCAA
GCGACAGGCCGATCATCGTCGCGCTCCAGCGAAAGCGGTCCTCGCCGAAAATGACCCAGAGCGCTGCCGG
CACCTGTCCTACGAGTTGCATGATAAAGAAGACAGTCATAAGTGCGGCGACGATAGTCATGCCCCGCGCC
CACCGGAAGGAGCTGACTGGGTTGAAGGCTCTCAAGGGCATCGGTCGACGCTCTCCCTTATGCGACTCCT
GCATTAGGAAGCAGCCCAGTAGTAGGTTGAGGCCGTTGAGCACCGCCGCCGCAAGGAATGGTGCATGCAA
GGAGATGGCGCCCAACAGTCCCCCGGCCACGGGGCCTGCCACCATACCCACGCCGAAACAAGCGCTCATG
AGCCCGAAGTGGCGAGCCCGATCTTCCCCATCGGTGATGTCGGCGATATAGGCGCCAGCAACCGCACCTG
TGGCGCCGGTGATGCCGGCCACGATGCGTCCGGCGTAGAGGATCAGACTAAGATCTCGATCCCGCGAAAT
TAATACGACTCACTATAGGGGAATTGTGAGCGGATAACAATTCCCCACTAGTAATAATTTTGTTTAACTT
TAAGAAGGAGATATACCATGGAAACTGAAGAAGGTAAACTGGTAATCTGGATTAACGGCGATAAAGGCTA
TAACGGTCTCGCTGAAGTCGGTAAGAAATTCGAGAAAGATACCGGAATTAAAGTCACCGTTGAGCATCCG
GATAAACTGGAAGAGAAATTCCCACAGGTTGCGGCAACTGGCGATGGCCCTGACATTATCTTCTGGGCAC
ACGACCGCTTTGGTGGCTACGCTCAATCTGGCCTGTTGGCTGAAATCACCCCGGACAAAGCGTTCCAGGA
CAAGCTGTATCCGTTTACCTGGGATGCCGTACGTTACAACGGCAAGCTGATTGCTTACCCGATCGCTGTT
GAAGCGTTATCGCTGATTTATAACAAAGACCTGCTGCCGAACCCGCCAAAAACCTGGGAAGAGATCCCGG
CGCTGGATAAAGAACTGAAAGCGAAAGGTAAGAGCGCCCTGATGTTCAACCTGCAAGAACCGTACTTCAC
CTGGCCGCTGATTGCTGCTGACGGGGGTTATGCGTTCAAGTATGAAAACGGCAAGTACGACATTAAAGAC
GTGGGCGTGGATAACGCTGGCGCGAAAGCGGGTCTGACCTTCCTGGTTGACCTGATTAAAAACAAACACA
TGAATGCAGACACCGATTACTCCATCGCAGAAGCTGCCTTTAATAAAGGCGAAACAGCGATGACCATCAA
CGGCCCGTGGGCATGGTCCAACATCGACACCAGCAAAGTGAATTATGGTGTAACGGTACTGCCGACCTTC
AAGGGTCAACCATCCAAACCGTTCGTTGGCGTGCTGAGCGCAGGTATTAACGCCGCCAGTCCGAACAAAG
AGCTGGCGAAAGAGTTCCTCGAAAACTATCTGCTGACTGATGAAGGTCTGGAAGCGGTTAATAAAGACAA
ACCGCTGGGTGCCGTAGCGCTGAAGTCTTACGAGGAAGAGTTGGCGAAAGATCCACGTATTGCCGCCACG
ATGGAAAACGCCCAGAAAGGTGAAATCATGCCGAACATCCCGCAGATGTCCGCTTTCTGGTATGCCGTGC
GTACTGCGGTGATCAACGCCGCCAGCGGTCGTCAGACTGTCGATGAAGCCCTTAAAGACGCGCAGACTGG
TACCGGCAGCGGCCTGGAAGTTCTGTTCCAGGGGCCCCATATGCTCGAGATGGCTGATGAACTCCGACAG
GAGCTGATCAACAGACATTTAATAACAATGGCTCAAATTGATCAAGCAGATATGCCAGCAGTTCCTACAG
AGGTTGACAGCTACCATAGCCTATTCCCTCTAGAACCACTGCCACCTCCCAACCGGATACAGAAATCAAG
TAATTTTGGATATATTACATCTTGCTACAAAGCTGTAAACAGCAAAGATGATCTGCCATATTGCCTTCGG
AGGATACATGGTTTTCGTCTTGTTAACACAAAGTGCATGGTGTTGGTCGACATGTGGAAGAAAATTCAAC
ACTCAAATATCGTAACTTTGCGTGAAGTATTTACCACTAAAGCATTTGCTGAGCCCTCTCTTGTGTTTGC
ACATGATTTCCATGCTGGAGGAGAAACTATGATGAGCAGACACTTTAATGACCCTAATGCTGATGCCTAC
TTCACCAAGAGAAAGTGGGGTCAGCACGAGGGACCATTGCCCAGGCAGCATGCTGGATTATTGCCAGAAT
CTCTTATTTGGGCATATATTGTCCAACTAAGTTCTGCATTGCGTACCATTCATACAGCAGGTTTGGCATG
TCGAGTTATGGATCCAACAAAGATTCTGATAACTGGCAAAACAAGGTTGCGAGTAAATTGTGTTGGAGTT
TTTGATGTTTTAACATTTGATAACAGTCAAAATAATAATCCATTGGCATTAATGGCCCAGTACCAGCAAG
CAGATCTGATATCATTAGGAAAAGTTGTGTTGGCTTTGGCTTGCAACTCTTTGGCAGGAATTCAGCGAGA
GAATTTACAGAAAGCCATGGAACTGGTGACAATCAACTATTCCTCTGACCTGAAGAATCTGATTTTGTAT
TTGTTGACTGACCAAAACAGGATGCGAAGTGTAAATGACATCTTCGGCATGATTGGTGCTCGATTTTATA
CTCAATTGGATGCTGCTCAAATGAGAAATGATGTCATAGAGGAAGACCTTGCAAAGGAGGTTCAAAATGG
AAGACTGTTTAGGCTCCTAGCAAAATTGGGAACAATCAATGAGAGGCCGGAGTTTCAGAAGGATCCCACT
TGGTCAGAGACTGGAGACCGTTATCTGTTGAAACTCTTTAGGGATCATCTTTTTCATCAGGTGACAGAAG
CAGGTGCTCCCTGGATTGACCTCAGTCATATAATTTCTTGTCTTAACAAGCTAGATGCTGGTGTGCCAGA
AAAAATAAGCCTGATTTCCAGAGATGAGAAGAGTGTACTTGTGGTGACCTACAGTGACTTAAAGCGCTGC
TTTGAAAATACTTTTCAAGAACTGATTGCAGCTGCAAATGGTCAGTTGTAGCCTAGGAGATCCGGCTGCT
AACAAAGCCCGAAAGGAAGCTGAGTTGGCTGCTGCCACCGCTGAGCAATAACTAGCATAACCCCTTGGGG
CCTCTAAACGGGTCTTGAGGGGTTTTTTGCTGAAAGGAGGAACTATATCCGGATATCCCGCAAGAGGCCC
GGCAGTACCGGCATAACCAAGCCTATGCCTACAGCATCCAGGGTGACGGTGCCGAGGATGACGATGAGCG
CATTGTTAGATTTCATACACGGTGCCTGACTGCGTTAGCAATTTAACTGTGATAAACTACCGCATTAAAG
CTTATCGATGATAAGCTGTCAAACATGAGAATTACAACTTATATCGTATGGGGCTGACTTCAGGTGCTAC
ATTTGAAGAGATAAATTGCACTGAAATCAAGAAATATTTTATCTGATTAATAAGATGATCTTCTTGAGAT
CGTTTTGGTCTGCGCGTAATCTCTTGCTCTGAAAACGAAAAAACCGCCTTGCAGGGCGGTTTTTCGAAGG
TTCTCTGAGCTACCAACTCTTTGAACCGAGGTAACTGGCTTGGAGGAGCGCAGTCACCAAAACTTGTCCT
TTCAGTTTAGCCTTAACCGGCGCATGACTTCAAGACTAACTCCTCTAAATCAATTACCAGTGGCTGCTGC
CAGTGGTGCTTTTGCATGTCTTTCCGGGTTGGACTCAAGACGATAGTTACCGGATAAGGCGCAGCGGTCG
GACTGAACGGGGGGTTCGTGCATACAGTCCAGCTTGGAGCGAACTGCCTACCCGGAACTGAGTGTCAGGC
GTGGAATGAGACAAACGCGGCCATAACAGCGGAATGACACCGGTAAACCGAAAGGCAGGAACAGGAGAGC
GCACGAGGGAGCCGCCAGGGGGAAACGCCTGGTATCTTTATAGTCCTGTCGGGTTTCGCCACCACTGATT
TGAGCGTCAGATTTCGTGATGCTTGTCAGGGGGGCGGAGCCTATGGAAAAACGGCTTTGCCGCGGCCCTC
TCACTTCCCTGTTAAGTATCTTCCTGGCATCTTCCAGGAAATCTCCGCCCCGTTCGTAAGCCATTTCCGC
TCGCCGCAGTCGAACGACCGAGCGTAGCGAGTCAGTGAGCGAGGAAGCGGAATATATCCTGTATCACATA
TTCTGCTGACGCACCGGTGCAGCCTTTTTTCTCCTGCCACATGAAGCACTTCACTGACACCCTCATCAGT
GCCAACATAGTAAGCCAGTATACACTCCCCTAGCGCTGATGTCCGGCGGTGCTTTTGCCGTTACGCACCA
CCCCGTCAGTAGCTGAACAGGAGGGACAGCTGATAGAAACAGAAGCCACTGGAGCACCTCAAAAACACCA
TCATACACTAAATCAGTAAGTTGGCAGCATCACCCGACGCACTTTGCGCCGAATAAATACCTGTGACGGA
AGATCACTTCGCAGAATAAATAAATCCTGGTGTCCCTGTTGATACCGGGAAGCCCTGGGCCAACTTTTGG
CGAAAATGAGACGTTGATCGGCACGTAAGAGGTTCCAACTTTCACCATAATGAAATAAGATCACTACCGG
GCGTATTTTTTGAGTTATCGAGATTTTCAGGAGCTAAGGAAGCTAAAATGGAGAAAAAAATCACTGGATA
TACCACCGTTGATATATCCCAATGGCATCGTAAAGAACATTTTGAGGCATTTCAGTCAGTTGCTCAATGT
ACCTATAACCAGACCGTTCAGCTGGATATTACGGCCTTTTTAAAGACCGTAAAGAAAAATAAGCACAAGT
TTTATCCGGCCTTTATTCACATTCTTGCCCGCCTGATGAATGCTCATCCGGAATTC
